Addgene plasmid #89310: pMT-HA-STX1
Purpose: Expresses HA tagged syntaxin 1 in Drosophila cells
Depositing lab: Andrew Peden. Depositing organization: University of Sheffield.
Backbone
  Vector backbone: pMT/V5-HIS
  Backbone manufacturer: Invitrogen
  Backbone size w/o insert (bp): 3538
  Total vector size (bp): 4441
  Vector type: Insect Expression
Growth in bacteria
  Bacterial resistance: Ampicillin, 100 μg/mL
  Growth temperature: 37°C
  Growth strain: DH5alpha
  Copy number: Unknown
Gene/Insert
  Gene/Insert name: STX1 (alt name: syntaxin 1)
  Species: D. melanogaster (fly)
  Insert size (bp): 903
  Entrez Gene: Syx1A (a.k.a. Dmel_CG31136, CG10716, CG18615, CG31136, CG5448, CT30033, Dm Syx1, DmSyx1A, Dmel\CG31136, STX1, SYX, SYX 1A, SYX1A, Stx1a, Sx1A, Syt1A, Syx, Syx-1A, Syx1, Syx1a, SyxA, anon-EST:Gibbs4, anon-WO02059370.54, dSyx1, dsyn-1A, l(3)06737, synt, syt-1A, sytx, syx, syx-1, syx-1A, syx1, syx1A)
  Promoter: P-MT (Metallothionein)
  Tag / fusion protein: HA tag (N terminal on insert)
  Cloning method: Restriction Enzyme; 5′ cloning site SpeI (not destroyed); 3′ cloning site XhoI (not destroyed)
  Sequencing primers: 5′ CATCTCAGTGCAACTAAA; 3′ CCTCGACTGTGCCTTCTA
Terms and licenses: Academic/Nonprofit Terms; Industry Terms: Not Available to Industry
How to cite: pMT-HA-STX1 was a gift from Andrew Peden (Addgene plasmid # 89310 ; http://n2t.net/addgene:89310 ; RRID:Addgene_89310)
