[The description below was written by a language model from this plasmid's Addgene catalogue record and pLannotate feature annotations shown in this document.]
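Description:
pMT-HA-STX1 is an insect expression plasmid built on the Invitrogen pMT/V5-HIS backbone and designed to produce HA-tagged syntaxin 1 in Drosophila cells. It is propagated in E. coli through a high-copy ColE1/pUC-type origin and selected with ampicillin via the β-lactamase gene and its native promoter. The annotation also picks up short remnants of rop, bom, lacZα, lacI and the lac promoter/operator region. These are leftovers of the pUC/pBR322 ancestry of the backbone and not functional parts of the design. No selectable marker for insect cells is annotated or listed in the record.

The payload is the Drosophila melanogaster Syx1A coding sequence (syntaxin 1A, a protein involved in secretory processes including neurotransmitter release), cloned between SpeI and XhoI sites that were both retained. It lies downstream of the Drosophila metallothionein promoter, which is generally induced by adding metal ions such as copper to the culture, so expression can be switched on when needed. The catalogue entry states that an HA epitope is fused to the N terminus of the insert. The feature table does not annotate the HA tag, although there is a short unannotated gap between the promoter and the Syx1A coding region. A backbone-derived V5 epitope sequence sits just downstream of the insert, followed by an SV40 polyadenylation signal, but the record does not say whether the V5 tag is in frame or excluded by a stop codon. The sequenced record is 4,392 nt, slightly shorter than the catalogued total of 4,441 bp. The plasmid is suited to inducible expression of epitope-tagged syntaxin 1 in cultured fly cells, where the HA tag allows its detection.
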