Features (pLannotate 1.2.2; 16 found; start..end, strand, type, name):
    170..758     -  rep_origin     ori: high-copy-number ColE1/pMB1/pBR322/pUC origin of replication
    929..1789    -  CDS            AmpR: β-lactamase; bla; confers resistance to ampicillin, carbenicillin, and related antibiotics
   1790..1894    -  promoter       AmpR promoter: bla
   1989..2024    +  CDS            rop (fragment): Rop protein, which maintains plasmids at low copy number; rop
   2126..2225    +  misc_feature   bom (fragment): basis of mobility region from pBR322
   2231..2388    -  CDS            lacZα (fragment): LacZα fragment of β-galactosidase; lacZ fragment
   2390..2816    +  promoter       MT promoter: Drosophila metallothionein promoter
   2875..3744    +  CDS            Syx1A: STX1A_DROME - Also known as syx-1A. Experimental evidence at protein level: Swiss-Prot protein existence level 1. Plays a critical role in several secretory processes, including cuticle secretion and neurotransmitter release, and probably assists in neuronal membrane maturation or the final stages of neuronal differentiation (PubMed:7834751). Essential for embryonic viability and development (PubMed:7834751). Required for coordinated peristaltic contractions (PubMed:7834751). Recruited by Unc-13-4B to secretory lysosome-related organelles (SLs) that are essential for tracheal lumen fusion betw
   3772..3813    +  CDS            V5 tag: epitope tag from simian virus 5
   3882..4016    -  polyA_signal   SV40 poly(A) signal: SV40 polyadenylation signal
   4039..4123    -  CDS            large T antigen (fragment): large T antigen from SV40 (simian virus 40)
   4123..4147    +  misc_feature   MCS (fragment): pUC18/19 multiple cloning site
   4184..4200    -  protein_bind   lac operator: The lac repressor binds to the lac operator to inhibit transcription in E. coli. This inhibition can be relieved by adding lactose or isopropyl-β-D-thiogalactopyranoside (IPTG). lac repressor encoded by lacI
   4208..4238    -  promoter       lac promoter: promoter for the E. coli lac operon
   4253..4274    -  protein_bind   CAP binding site: CAP binding activates transcription in the presence of cAMP. E. coli catabolite activator protein
   4287..4379    -  CDS            lacI (fragment): lac repressor; lacI; The lac repressor binds to the lac operator to inhibit transcription in E. coli. This inhibition can be relieved by adding lactose or isopropyl-β-D-thiogalactopyranoside (IPTG).
>Addgene plasmid #89310 | pMT-HA-STX1 | addgene full sequence | sequence record 190170 | Addgene NGS Result
CGCTCACTGACTCGCTGCGCTCGGTCGTTCGGCTGCGGCGAGCGGTATCAGCTCACTCAAAGGCGGTAAT
ACGGTTATCCACAGAATCAGGGGATAACGCAGGAAAGAACATGTGAGCAAAAGGCCAGCAAAAGGCCAGG
AACCGTAAAAAGGCCGCGTTGCTGGCGTTTTTCCATAGGCTCCGCCCCCCTGACGAGCATCACAAAAATC
GACGCTCAAGTCAGAGGTGGCGAAACCCGACAGGACTATAAAGATACCAGGCGTTTCCCCCTGGAAGCTC
CCTCGTGCGCTCTCCTGTTCCGACCCTGCCGCTTACCGGATACCTGTCCGCCTTTCTCCCTTCGGGAAGC
GTGGCGCTTTCTCATAGCTCACGCTGTAGGTATCTCAGTTCGGTGTAGGTCGTTCGCTCCAAGCTGGGCT
GTGTGCACGAACCCCCCGTTCAGCCCGACCGCTGCGCCTTATCCGGTAACTATCGTCTTGAGTCCAACCC
GGTAAGACACGACTTATCGCCACTGGCAGCAGCCACTGGTAACAGGATTAGCAGAGCGAGGTATGTAGGC
GGTGCTACAGAGTTCTTGAAGTGGTGGCCTAACTACGGCTACACTAGAAGAACAGTATTTGGTATCTGCG
CTCTGCTGAAGCCAGTTACCTTCGGAAAAAGAGTTGGTAGCTCTTGATCCGGCAAACAAACCACCGCTGG
TAGCGGTGGTTTTTTTGTTTGCAAGCAGCAGATTACGCGCAGAAAAAAAGGATCTCAAGAAGATCCTTTG
ATCTTTTCTACGGGGTCTGACGCTCAGTGGAACGAAAACTCACGTTAAGGGATTTTGGTCATGAGATTAT
CAAAAAGGATCTTCACCTAGATCCTTTTAAATTAAAAATGAAGTTTTAAATCAATCTAAAGTATATATGA
GTAAACTTGGTCTGACAGTTACCAATGCTTAATCAGTGAGGCACCTATCTCAGCGATCTGTCTATTTCGT
TCATCCATAGTTGCCTGACTCCCCGTCGTGTAGATAACTACGATACGGGAGGGCTTACCATCTGGCCCCA
GTGCTGCAATGATACCGCGAGACCCACGCTCACCGGCTCCAGATTTATCAGCAATAAACCAGCCAGCCGG
AAGGGCCGAGCGCAGAAGTGGTCCTGCAACTTTATCCGCCTCCATCCAGTCTATTAATTGTTGCCGGGAA
GCTAGAGTAAGTAGTTCGCCAGTTAATAGTTTGCGCAACGTTGTTGCCATTGCTACAGGCATCGTGGTGT
CACGCTCGTCGTTTGGTATGGCTTCATTCAGCTCCGGTTCCCAACGATCAAGGCGAGTTACATGATCCCC
CATGTTGTGCAAAAAAGCGGTTAGCTCCTTCGGTCCTCCGATCGTTGTCAGAAGTAAGTTGGCCGCAGTG
TTATCACTCATGGTTATGGCAGCACTGCATAATTCTCTTACTGTCATGCCATCCGTAAGATGCTTTTCTG
TGACTGGTGAGTACTCAACCAAGTCATTCTGAGAATAGTGTATGCGGCGACCGAGTTGCTCTTGCCCGGC
GTCAATACGGGATAATACCGCGCCACATAGCAGAACTTTAAAAGTGCTCATCATTGGAAAACGTTCTTCG
GGGCGAAAACTCTCAAGGATCTTACCGCTGTTGAGATCCAGTTCGATGTAACCCACTCGTGCACCCAACT
GATCTTCAGCATCTTTTACTTTCACCAGCGTTTCTGGGTGAGCAAAAACAGGAAGGCAAAATGCCGCAAA
AAAGGGAATAAGGGCGACACGGAAATGTTGAATACTCATACTCTTCCTTTTTCAATATTATTGAAGCATT
TATCAGGGTTATTGTCTCATGAGCGGATACATATTTGAATGTATTTAGAAAAATAAACAAATAGGGGTTC
CGCGCACATTTCCCCGAAAAGTGCCACCTGACGTCTAAGAAACCATTATTATCATGACATTAACCTATAA
AAATAGGCGTATCACGAGGCCCTTTCGTCTCGCGCGTTTCGGTGATGACGGTGAAAACCTCTGACACATG
CAGCTCCCGGAGACGGTCACAGCTTGTCTGTAAGCGGATGCCGGGAGCAGACAAGCCCGTCAGGGCGCGT
CAGCGGGTGTTGGCGGGTGTCGGGGCTGGCTTAACTATGCGGCATCAGAGCAGATTGTACTGAGAGTGCA
CCATATGCGGTGTGAAATACCGCACAGATGCGTAAGGAGAAAATACCGCATCAGGCGCCATTCGCCATTC
AGGCTGCGCAACTGTTGGGAAGGGCGATCGGTGCGGGCCTCTTCGCTATTACGCCAGCTGGCGAAAGGGG
GATGTGCTGCAAGGCGATTAAGTTGGGTAACGCCAGGGTTTTCCCAGTCACGACGTTGTAAAACGACGGC
CAGTGAATTAATTCGTTGCAGGACAGGATGTGGTGCCCGATGTGACTAGCTCTTTGCTGCAGGCCGTCCT
ATCCTCTGGTTCCGATAAGAGACCCAGAACTCCGGCCCCCCACCGCCCACCGCCACCCCCATACATATGT
GGTACGCAAGTAAGAGTGCCTGCGTATGCCCCATGTGCCCCACCAAGAGCTTTGCATCCCATACAAGTCC
CCAAAGTGGAGAACCGAACCAATTCTTCGCGGGCAGAACAAAAGCTTCTGCACACGTCTCCACTCGAATT
TGGAGCCGGCCGGCGTGTGCAAAAGAGGTGAATCGAACGAAAGACCCGTGTGTAAAGCCGCGTTTCCAAA
ATGTATAAAACCGAGAGCATCTGGCCAATGTGCATCAGTTGTGGTCAGCAGCAAAATCAAGTGAATCATC
TCAGTGCAACTAAAGGGGGGATCTAGATCGGGGTACCTACTAGTATGTACCCCTACGACGTCCCCGACTA
CGCAACTAAAGACAGATTAGCCGCTCTCCATGCCGCCCAATCCGATGACGAGGAGGAGACGGAGGTGGCC
GTCAATGTGGATGGCCATGATTCCTACATGGACGACTTCTTCGCCCAGGTGGAGGAGATCCGGGGGATGA
TCGACAAGGTGCAGGATAACGTCGAGGAGGTAAAGAAGAAGCACTCGGCCATCCTGTCCGCCCCACAAAC
GGACGAGAAGACCAAGCAAGAGCTGGAGGATCTGATGGCCGACATCAAGAAGAATGCCAATCGCGTTCGC
GGCAAGCTCAAGGGCATCGAGCAGAACATCGAGCAGGAAGAGCAGCAGAATAAGTCGTCGGCGGATCTGA
GAATTCGGAAGACGCAGCACTCGACGTTGTCACGGAAATTCGTCGAAGTGATGACCGAGTACAATCGCAC
GCAGACCGACTACCGAGAGCGCTGCAAGGGAAGGATACAGCGTCAACTGGAGATTACCGGACGACCGACC
AACGACGATGAGCTGGAGAAGATGCTGGAGGAGGGCAACTCGTCTGTGTTCACGCAGGGCATCATCATGG
AGACGCAGCAGGCCAAACAGACGCTGGCGGACATTGAGGCCCGCCACCAGGACATCATGAAGCTGGAGAC
ATCGATCAAGGAGCTGCACGACATGTTCATGGACATGGCCATGCTGGTGGAGTCGCAGGGCGAGATGATC
GATCGCATTGAGTACCATGTGGAGCACGCTATGGACTATGTGCAGACGGCAACTCAGGACACCAAGAAGG
CGCTCAAGTACCAGAGTAAAGCCCGACGAAAGAAGATCATGATACTGATCTGCCTCACTGTGCTGGGCAT
CTTAGCGGCCTCATATGTTAGCAGTTATTTCATGTAACTCGAGTCTAGAGGGCCCTTCGAAGGTAAGCCT
ATCCCTAACCCTCTCCTCGGTCTCGATTCTACGCGTACCGGTCATCATCACCATCACCATTGAGTTTAAA
CCCGCTGATCAGCCTCGACTGTGCCTTCTAAGATCCAGACATGATAAGATACATTGATGAGTTTGGACAA
ACCACAACTAGAATGCAGTGAAAAAAATGCTTTATTTGTGAAATTTGTGATGCTATTGCTTTATTTGTAA
CCATTATAAGCTGCAATAAACAAGTTAACAACAACAATTGCATTCATTTTATGTTTCAGGTTCAGGGGGA
GGTGTGGGAGGTTTTTTAAAGCAAGTAAAACCTCTACAAATGTGGTATGGCTGATTATGATCAGTCGACC
TGCAGGCATGCAAGCTTGGCGTAATCATGGTCATAGCTGTTTCCTGTGTGAAATTGTTATCCGCTCACAA
TTCCACACAACATACGAGCCGGAAGCATAAAGTGTAAAGCCTGGGGTGCCTAATGAGTGAGCTAACTCAC
ATTAATTGCGTTGCGCTCACTGCCCGCTTTCCAGTCGGGAAACCTGTCGTGCCAGCTGCATTAATGAATC
GGCCAACGCGCGGGGAGAGGCGGTTTGCGTATTGGGCGCTCTTCCGCTTCCT
