>Addgene plasmid #89310 | pMT-HA-STX1 | depositor partial sequence | sequence record 173013 | Sequence of HA-STX1 in pMT
GAGCCGGCCGGCGTTGCAAAAGAGGTGAATCGAACGAAAGACCCGTGTGTAAAGCCGCGTTTCCAAAATG
TATAAAACCGAGAGCATCTGGCCAATGTGCATCAGTTGTGGTCAGCAGCAAAATCAAGTGAATCATCTCA
GTGCAACTAAAGGGGGGATCTAGATCGGGGTACCTACTAGTATGTACCCCTACGACGTCCCCGACTACGC
AACTAAAGACAGATTAGCCGCTCTCCATGCCGCCCAATCCGATGACGAGGAGGAGACGGAGGTGGCCGTC
AATGTGGATGGCCATGATTCCTACATGGACGACTTCTTCGCCCAGGTGGAGGAGATCCGGGGGATGATCG
ACAAGGTGCAGGATAACGTCGAGGAGGTAAAGAAGAAGCACTCGGCCATCCTGTCCGCCCCACAAACGGA
CGAGAAGACCAAGCAAGAGCTGGAGGATCTGATGGCCGACATCAAGAAGAATGCCAATCGCGTTCGCGGC
AAGCTCAAGGGCATCGAGCAGAACATCGAGCAGGAAGAGCAGCAGAATAAGTCGTCGGCGGATCTGAGAA
TTCGGAAGACGCAGCACTCGACGTTGTCACGGAAATTCGTCGAAGTGATGACCGAGTACAATCGCACGCA
GACCGACTACCGAGAGCGCTGCAAGGGAAGGATACAGCGTCAACTGGAGATTACCGGACGACCGACCAAC
GACGATGAGCTGGAGAAGATGCTGGAGGAGGGCAACTCGTCTGTGTTCACGCAGGGCATCATCATGGAGA
CGCAGCAGGCCAAACAGACGCTGGCGGACATTGAGGCCCGCCACCAGGACATCATGAAGCTGGAGACATC
GATCAAGGAGCTGCACGACATGTTCATGGACATGGCCATGCTGGTGGAGTCGCAGGGCGAGATGATCGAT
CGCATTGAGTACCATGTGGAGCACGCTATGGACTATGTGCAGACGGCAACTCAGGACACCAAGAAGGCGC
TCAAGTACCAGAGTAAAGCCCGACGAAAGAAGATCATGATACTGATCTGCCTCACTGTGCTGGGCATCTT
AGCGGCCTCATATGTTAGCAGTTATTTCATGTAACTCGAGTCTAGAGGGCCCTTCGAAGGTAAGCCTATC
CCTAACCCTCTCCTCGGTCTCGATTCTACGCGTACCGGTCATCATCACCATCACCATTGAGTTTAA
